>Addgene plasmid #228861 | HR700_HA2TP53_Ex6 | addgene full sequence | sequence record 457010 | Addgene NGS Result
TCGCGCGTTTCGGTGATGACGGTGAAAACCTCTGACACATGCAGCTCCCGGAGACGGTCACAGCTTGTCT
GTAAGCGGATGCCGGGAGCAGACAAGCCCGTCAGGGCGCGTCAGCGGGTGTTGGCGGGTGTCGGGGCTGG
CTTAACTATGCGGCATCAGAGCAGATTGTACTGAGAGTGCACCATATGCGGTGTGAAATACCGCACAGAT
GCGTAAGGAGAAAATACCGCATCAGGCGCCATTCGCCATTCAGGCTGCGCAACTGTTGGGAAGGGCGATC
GGTGCGGGCCTCTTCGCTATTACGCCAGCTGGCGAAAGGGGGATGTGCTGCAAGGCGATTAAGTTGGGTA
ACGCCAGGGTTTTCCCAGTCACGACGTTGTAAAACGACGGCCAGTGAAACTAGTGGTACCTGTACAAGAG
GCTGCTCCCCCCGTGGCCCCTGCACCAGCAGCTCCTACACCGGCGGCCCCTGCACCAGCCCCCTCCTGGC
CCCTGTCATCTTCTGTCCCTTCCCAGAAAACCTACCAGGGCAGCTACGGTTTCCGTCTGGGCTTCTTGCA
TTCTGGGACAGCCAAGTCTGTGACTTGCACGGTCAGTTGCCCTGAGGGGCTGGCTTCCATGAGACTTCAA
TGCCTGGCCGTATCCCCCTGCATTTCTTTTGTTTGGAACTTTGGGATTCCTCTTCACCCTTTGGCTTCCT
GTCAGTGTTTTTTTATAGTTTACCCACTTAATGTGTGATCTCTGACTCCTGTCCCAAAGTTGAATATTCC
CCCCTTGAATTTGGGCTTTTATCCATCGGTCTCTATAACTTCGTATAGCATACATTATACGAAGTTATGC
TAGCGAGGGACAGCCCCCCCCCAAAGCCCCCAGGGATGTAATTACGTCCCTCCCCCGCTAGGGGGCAGCA
GCGAGCCGCCCGGGGCTCCGCTCCGGTCCGGCGCTCCCCCCGCATCCCCGAGCCGGCAGCGTGCGGGGAC
AGCCCGGGCACGGGGAAGGTGGCACGGGATCGCTTTCCTCTGAACGCTTCTCGCTGCTCTTTGAGCCTGC
AGACACCTGGGGGGATACGGGGAAAAGCTAGCAAGGATCTGCGATCGCTCCGGTGCCCGTCAGTGGGCAG
AGCGCACATCGCCCACAGTCCCCGAGAAGTTGGGGGGAGGGGTCGGCAATTGAACGGGTGCCTAGAGAAG
GTGGCGCGGGGTAAACTGGGAAAGTGATGTCGTGTACTGGCTCCGCCTTTTTCCCGAGGGTGGGGGAGAA
CCGTATATAAGTGCAGTAGTCGCCGTGAACGTTCTTTTTCGCAACGGGTTTGCCGCCAGAACACAGCTGA
AGCTTCGAGGGGCTCGCATCTCTCCTTCACGCGCCCGCCGCCCTACCTGAGGCCGCCATCCACGCCGGTT
GAGTCGCGTTCTGCCGCCTCCCGCCTGTGGTGCCTCCTGAACTGCGTCCGCCGTCTAGGTAAGTTTAAAG
CTCAGGTCGAGTCCGGGCCTTTGTCCGGCGCTCCCTTGGAGCCTACCTAGACTCAGCCGGCTCTCCACGC
TTTGCCTGACCCTGCTTGCTCAACTCTACGTCTTTGTTTCGTTTTCTGTTCTGCGCCGTTACAGATCCAA
GCTGTGACCGGCGCCTACGAATTCGCCACCATGGAGAGCGACGAGAGCGGCCTGCCCGCCATGGAGATCG
AGTGCCGCATCACCGGCACCCTGAACGGCGTGGAGTTCGAGCTGGTGGGCGGCGGAGAGGGCACCCCCAA
GCAGGGCCGCATGACCAACAAGATGAAGAGCACCAAAGGCGCCCTGACCTTCAGCCCCTACCTGCTGAGC
CACGTGATGGGCTACGGCTTCTACCACTTCGGCACCTACCCCAGCGGCTACGAGAACCCCTTCCTGCACG
CCATCAACAACGGCGGCTACACCAACACCCGCATCGAGAAGTACGAGGACGGCGGCGTGCTGCACGTGAG
CTTCAGCTACCGCTACGAGGCCGGCCGCGTGATCGGCGACTTCAAGGTGGTGGGCACCGGCTTCCCCGAG
GACAGCGTGATCTTCACCGACAAGATCATCCGCAGCAACGCCACCGTGGAGCACCTGCACCCCATGGGCG
ATAACGTGCTGGTGGGCAGCTTCGCCCGCACCTTCAGCCTGCGCGACGGCGGCTACTACAGCTTCGTGGT
GGACAGCCACATGCACTTCAAGAGCGCCATCCACCCCAGCATCCTGCAGAACGGGGGCCCCATGTTCGCC
TTCCGCCGCGTGGAGGAGCTGCACAGCAACACCGAGCTGGGCATCGTGGAGTACCAGCACGCCTTCAAGA
CCCCCATCGCCTTCGCCAGATCCCGCGCTCAGTCGTCCAATTCTGCCGTGGACGGCACCGCCGGACCCGG
CTCCACCGGATCTCGCAGTACTGAGGGCAGAGGAAGTCTCCTAACATGCGGTGACGTGGAGGAGAATCCC
GGCCCTATGACCGAGTACAAGCCCACGGTGCGCCTCGCCACCCGCGACGACGTCCCCAGGGCCGTACGCA
CCCTCGCCGCCGCGTTCGCCGACTACCCCGCCACGCGCCACACCGTCGATCCGGACCGCCACATCGAGCG
GGTCACCGAGCTGCAAGAACTCTTCCTCACGCGCGTCGGGCTCGACATCGGCAAGGTGTGGGTCGCGGAC
GACGGCGCCGCGGTGGCGGTCTGGACCACGCCGGAGAGCGTCGAAGCGGGGGCGGTGTTCGCCGAGATCG
GCCCGCGCATGGCCGAGTTGAGCGGTTCCCGGCTGGCCGCGCAGCAACAGATGGAAGGCCTCCTGGCGCC
GCACCGGCCCAAGGAGCCCGCGTGGTTCCTGGCCACCGTCGGCGTCTCGCCCGACCACCAGGGCAAGGGT
CTGGGCAGCGCCGTCGTGCTCCCCGGAGTGGAGGCGGCCGAGCGCGCCGGGGTGCCCGCCTTCCTGGAGA
CATCCGCGCCCCGCAACCTCCCCTTCTACGAGCGGCTCGGCTTCACCGTCACCGCCGACGTCGAGGTGCC
CGAAGGACCGCGCACCTGGTGCATGACCCGCAAGCCCGGTGCCTGAGGATCCTGATCGAGTCTAGAGGGC
CCCCGCTGATCAGCCTCGACTGTGCCTTCTAGTTGCCAGCCATCTGTTGTTTGCCCCTCCCCCGTGCCTT
CCTTGACCCTGGAAGGTGCCACTCCCACTGTCCTTTCCTAATAAAATGAGGAAATTGCATCGCATTGTCT
GAGTAGGTGTCATTCTATTCTGGGGGGTGGGGTGGGGCAGGACAGCAAGGGGGAGGATTGGGAAGAGAAT
AGCAGGCATGCTGGGGAAGATCTTTTTCCCCGTATCCCCCCAGGTGTCTGCAGGCTCAAAGAGCAGCGAG
AAGCGTTCAGAGGAAAGCGATCCCGTGCCACCTTCCCCGTGCCCGGGCTGTCCCCGCACGCTGCCGGCTC
GGGGATGCGGGGGGAGCGCCGGACCGGAGCGGAGCCCCGGGCGGCTCGCTGCTGCCCCCTAGCGGGGGAG
GGACGTAATTACATCCCTGGGGGCTTTGGGGGGGGGCTGTCCCTAGATCTATAACTTCGTATAGCATACA
TTATACGAAGTTATGAGAATTCACACGCGTCCATCACACCCTCAGCATCTCTCCTGGGGATGCAGAACTT
TTCTTTTTCTTCATCCACGTGTATTCCTTGGCTTTTGAAAATAAGCTCCTGACCAGGCTTGGTGGCTCAC
ACCTGCAATCCCAGCACTCTCAAAGAGGCCAAGGCAGGCAGATCACCTGAGCCCAGGAGTTCAAGACCAG
CCTGGGTAACATGATGAAACCTCGTCTCTACAAAAAAATACAAAAAATTAGCCAGGCATGGTGGTGCACA
CCTATAGTCCCAGCCACTTAGGAGGCTGAGGTGGGAAGATCACTTGAGGCCAGGAGATGGAGGCTGCAGT
GAGCTGTGATCACACCACTGTGCTCCAGCCTGAGTGACAGAGCAAGACCCTATCTCAAAAAAAAAAAAAA
AAAAGAAAAGCTCCTGAGGTGTAGACGCCAACTCTCTCTAGCTCGCTAGTGGGTTGCAGGAGGTGCTTAC
GCATGTTTGTTTCTTTGCTGCCGAATTCCAGTTGCTTTATCTGTTCACTTGTGCCCTGACTTTCAACTCT
GTCTCCTTCCTCTTCCTACAGTACTCCCCTGCCCTCAACAAGATGTTTTGCCAACTGGCCAAGACCTGCC
CTGTGCAGCTGTGGGTTGATTCCACACCCCCGCCCGGCACCCGCGTCCGCGCCATGGCCATCTACAAGCA
GTCACAGCACATGACGGAGGTTGTGAGGCGCTGCCCCCACCATGAGCGCTGCTCAGATAGCGATGGTGAG
CAGCTGGGGCTGGAGAGACGACAGGGCTGGTTGCCCAGGGTCCGGAGGCCTCTGATTCCGTCTTCTCACT
GATGCAACTGGGAAGACGGTCTCTGGGAGGAGGGGTTAAGGGTGGTTGTCAGTGGCCCTCCAGGTGAGCA
GTAGGGGGGCTTTCTCCTGCTGCTTATTTGACCTCCCTATAACCCCATGAGATGTGCAAAGTAAATGGGT
TTAACTATTGCACAGTTGAAAAAACTGAAGCTTACAGAGGCTAAGGGCCTCCCCTGCTTGGCTGGGCGCA
GTGGCTCATGCCTGTAATCCCAGCACTTTGGGAGGCCAAGGCAGGCGGATCACGAGGTTGGGAGATCGAG
ACCATCCTGGCTAACGGTGAAACCCCGTCTCTACTGAAAAATACAAAAAAAAATTAGCCGGGCGTGGTGC
TGGGCACCTGTAGTCCCAGCTACTCGGGAGGCTGAGGAAGGAGAATGGCGTGAACCTGGGCGGTGGAGCT
TGCAGTGAGCTGAGATCACGCCACTGCACTCCAGCCTGGGCGACAGAGCGAGATTCCATCTCGTCGACAC
CCCTCTGGCCTCGCACACATTCCACATCCACCGGTAGGCGCCAACCGGCTCCGTTCTTTGGTGGCCCCTT
CGCGCCACCTTCTACTCCTCCCCTAGTCAGGAAGTTCCCCCCCGCCCCGCAGCTCGCGTCGTGCAGGACG
TGACAAATGGAAGTAGCACGTCTCACTAGTCTCGTGCAGATGGACAGCACCGCTGAGCAATGGAAGCGGG
TAGGCCTTTGGGGCAGCGGCCAATAGCAGCTTTGCTCCTTCGCTTTCTGGGCTCAGGGGCGGGGCGGGCG
CCCGAAGGTCCTCCGGAGGCCCGGCATTCTGCACGCTTCAAAAGCGCACGTCTGCCGCGCTGTTCTCCTC
TTCCTCATCTCCGGGCCTTTCGACCTGCAGCCACCATGGCTTCGTACCCCGGCCATCAACACGCCTCTGC
GTTCGACCAGGCTGCGCGTTCTCGCGGCCATAGCAACCGACGTACGGCGTTGCGCCCTCGCCGGCAGCAA
GAAGCCACGGAAGTCCGCCCGGAGCAGAAAATGCCCACGCTACTGCGGGTTTATATAGACGGTCCCCACG
GGATGGGGAAAACCACCACCACGCAACTGCTGGTGGCCCTGGGTTCGCGCGACGATATCGTCTACGTACC
CGAGCCGATGACTTACTGGCGGGTGCTGGGGGCTTCCGAGACAATCGCGAACATCTACACCACACAACAC
CGCCTCGACCAGGGTGAGATATCGGCCGGGGACGCGGCGGTGGTAATGACAAGCGCCCAGATAACAATGG
GCATGCCTTATGCCGTGACCGACGCCGTTCTGGCTCCTCATATCGGGGGGGAGGCTGGGAGCTCACATGC
CCCGCCCCCGGCCCTCACCCTCATCTTCGACCGCCATCCCATCGCCGCCCTCCTGTGCTACCCGGCCGCG
CGGTACCTTATGGGCAGCATGACCCCCCAGGCCGTGCTGGCGTTCGTGGCCCTCATCCCGCCGACCTTGC
CCGGCACCAACATCGTGCTTGGGGCCCTTCCGGAGGACAGACACATCGACCGCCTGGCCAAACGCCAGCG
CCCCGGCGAGCGGCTGGACCTGGCTATGCTGGCTGCGATTCGCCGCGTTTACGGGCTACTTGCCAATACG
GTGCGGTATCTGCAGTGCGGCGGGTCGTGGCGGGAGGACTGGGGACAGCTTTCGGGGACGGCCGTGCCGC
CCCAGGGTGCCGAGCCCCAGAGCAACGCGGGCCCACGACCCCATATCGGGGACACGTTATTTACCCTGTT
TCGGGCCCCCGAGTTGCTGGCCCCCAACGGCGACCTGTATAACGTGTTTGCCTGGGCCTTGGACGTCTTG
GCCAAACGCCTCCGTTCCATGCACGTCTTTATCCTGGATTACGACCAATCGCCCGCCGGCTGCCGGGACG
CCCTGCTGCAACTTACCTCCGGGATGGTCCAGACCCACGTCACCACCCCCGGCTCCATACCGACGATATG
CGACCTGGCGCGCACGTTTGCCCGGGAGATGGGGGAGGCTAACTGAAACTTGTTTATTGCAGCTTATAAT
GGTTACAAATAAAGCAATAGCATCACAAATTTCACAAATAAAGCATTTTTTTCACTGCATTCTAGTTGTG
GTTTGTCCAAACTCATCAATGTATCTTATCATGTCTGGATATCAAGCTTGGCGTAATCATGGTCATAGCT
GTTTCCTGTGTGAAATTGTTATCCGCTCACAATTCCACACAACATACGAGCCGGAAGCATAAAGTGTAAA
GCCTGGGGTGCCTAATGAGTGAGCTAACTCACATTAATTGCGTTGCGCTCACTGCCCGCTTTCCAGTCGG
GAAACCTGTCGTGCCAGCTGCATTAATGAATCGGCCAACGCGCGGGGAGAGGCGGTTTGCGTATTGGGCG
CTCTTCCGCTTCCTCGCTCACTGACTCGCTGCGCTCGGTCGTTCGGCTGCGGCGAGCGGTATCAGCTCAC
TCAAAGGCGGTAATACGGTTATCCACAGAATCAGGGGATAACGCAGGAAAGAACATGTGAGCAAAAGGCC
AGCAAAAGGCCAGGAACCGTAAAAAGGCCGCGTTGCTGGCGTTTTTCCATAGGCTCCGCCCCCCTGACGA
GCATCACAAAAATCGACGCTCAAGTCAGAGGTGGCGAAACCCGACAGGACTATAAAGATACCAGGCGTTT
CCCCCTGGAAGCTCCCTCGTGCGCTCTCCTGTTCCGACCCTGCCGCTTACCGGATACCTGTCCGCCTTTC
TCCCTTCGGGAAGCGTGGCGCTTTCTCATAGCTCACGCTGTAGGTATCTCAGTTCGGTGTAGGTCGTTCG
CTCCAAGCTGGGCTGTGTGCACGAACCCCCCGTTCAGCCCGACCGCTGCGCCTTATCCGGTAACTATCGT
CTTGAGTCCAACCCGGTAAGACACGACTTATCGCCACTGGCAGCAGCCACTGGTAACAGGATTAGCAGAG
CGAGGTATGTAGGCGGTGCTACAGAGTTCTTGAAGTGGTGGCCTAACTACGGCTACACTAGAAGAACAGT
ATTTGGTATCTGCGCTCTGCTGAAGCCAGTTACCTTCGGAAAAAGAGTTGGTAGCTCTTGATCCGGCAAA
CAAACCACCGCTGGTAGCGGTGGTTTTTTTGTTTGCAAGCAGCAGATTACGCGCAGAAAAAAAGGATCTC
AAGAAGATCCTTTGATCTTTTCTACGGGGTCTGACGCTCAGTGGAACGAAAACTCACGTTAAGGGATTTT
GGTCATGAGATTATCAAAAAGGATCTTCACCTAGATCCTTTTGATCCCCGCCACGGTTGATGAGAGCTTT
GTTGTAGGTGGACCAGTTGGTGATTTTGAACTTTTGCTTTGCCACGGAACGGTCTGCGTTGTCGGGAAGA
TGCGTGATCTGATCCTTCAACTCAGCAAAAGTTCGATTTATTCAACAAAGCCGCCGTCCCGTCAAGTCAG
CGTAATGCTCTGCCAGTGTTACAACCAATTAACCAATTCTGATTAGAAAAACTCATCGAGCATCAAATGA
AACTGCAATTTATTCATATCAGGATTATCAATACCATATTTTTGAAAAAGCCGTTTCTGTAATGAAGGAG
AAAACTCACCGAGGCAGTTCCATAGGATGGCAAGATCCTGGTATCGGTCTGCGATTCCGACTCGTCCAAC
ATCAATACAACCTATTAATTTCCCCTCGTCAAAAATAAGGTTATCAAGTGAGAAATCACCATGAGTGACG
ACTGAATCCGGTGAGAATGGCAAAAGTTTATGCATTTCTTTCCAGACTTGTTCAACAGGCCAGCCATTAC
GCTCGTCATCAAAATCACTCGCATCAACCAAACCGTTATTCATTCGTGATTGCGCCTGAGCGAGACGAAA
TACGCGATCGCTGTTAAAAGGACAATTACAAACAGGAATCGAATGCAACCGGCGCAGGAACACTGCCAGC
GCATCAACAATATTTTCACCTGAATCAGGATATTCTTCTAATACCTGGAATGCTGTTTTTCCGGGGATCG
CAGTGGTGAGTAACCATGCATCATCAGGAGTACGGATAAAATGCTTGATGGTCGGAAGAGGCATAAATTC
CGTCAGCCAGTTTAGTCTGACCATCTCATCTGTAACATCATTGGCAACGCTACCTTTGCCATGTTTCAGA
AACAACTCTGGCGCATCGGGCTTCCCATACAATCGATAGATTGTCGCACCTGATTGCCCGACATTATCGC
GAGCCCATTTATACCCATATAAATCAGCATCCATGTTGGAATTTAATCGCGGCCTCGAGCAAGACGTTTC
CCGTTGAATATGGCTCATAACACCCCTTGTATTACTGTTTATGTAAGCAGACAGTTTTATTGTTCATGAT
GATATATTTTTATCTTGTGCAATGTAACATCAGAGATTTTGAGACACAATTCATCGATGATGGTTGAGAT
GTGTATAAGAGACAGATTATTGAAGCATTTATCAGGGTTATTGTCTCATGAGCGGATACATATTTGAATG
TATTTAGAAAAATAAACAAATAGGGGTTCCGCGCACATTTCCCCGAAAAGTGCCACCTGACGTCTAAGAA
ACCATTATTATCATGACATTAACCTATAAAAATAGGCGTATCACGAGGCCCTTTCGTC
Features (pLannotate 1.2.2; 28 found; start..end, strand, type, name):
    137..236     +  misc_feature   bom (fragment): basis of mobility region from pBR322
    242..398     -  CDS            lacZα (fragment): LacZα fragment of β-galactosidase; lacZ fragment
    417..591     +  CDS            p53 (fragment): human tumor suppressor protein that is often mutated in cancers; Homo sapiens TP53; responds to cellular stresses to regulate the expression of target genes
    805..838     +  protein_bind   loxP: Cre-mediated recombination occurs in the 8-bp core sequence (GCATACAT). Cre recombinase
   1115..1326    +  promoter       EF-1α core promoter: core promoter for human elongation factor EF-1α
   1339..1607    +  LTR            5' LTR (truncated): truncated 5' long terminal repeat (LTR) from human T-cell leukemia virus (HTLV) type 1
   1663..2327    +  CDS            CopGFP (fragment): green fluorescent protein 2 from Pontellina plumata, also known as ppluGFP2 (Shagin et al., 2004)
   2457..3056    +  CDS            PuroR (fragment): puromycin N-acetyltransferase; pac from Streptomyces; confers resistance to puromycin
   3100..3211    +  polyA_signal   bGH poly(A) signal: bovine growth hormone polyadenylation signal
   3551..3584    +  protein_bind   loxP: Cre-mediated recombination occurs in the 8-bp core sequence (GCATACAT). Cre recombinase
   3725..3961    -  CDS            C16orf89 (fragment): CP089_HUMAN - Experimental evidence at protein level: Swiss-Prot protein existence level 1. From Homo sapiens (Human).
   3988..4004    -  promoter       TRP1 promoter (fragment): S. cerevisiae TRP1
   4151..4337    +  CDS            p53 (fragment): human tumor suppressor protein that is often mutated in cancers; Homo sapiens TP53; responds to cellular stresses to regulate the expression of target genes
   4673..4888    -  CDS            C9orf85 (fragment): CI085_HUMAN - Experimental evidence at protein level: Swiss-Prot protein existence level 1. From Homo sapiens (Human).
   4902..5166    +  promoter       PGK promoter (fragment): mouse phosphoglycerate kinase 1 promoter
   5159..5272    +  promoter       PGK promoter (fragment): mouse phosphoglycerate kinase 1 promoter
   5286..6416    +  CDS            HSV TK: herpes simplex virus thymidine kinase confers sensitivity to nucleoside analogs such as acyclovir or ganciclovir
   6417..6538    +  polyA_signal   SV40 poly(A) signal: SV40 polyadenylation signal
   6596..6612    -  protein_bind   lac operator: The lac repressor binds to the lac operator to inhibit transcription in E. coli. This inhibition can be relieved by adding lactose or isopropyl-β-D-thiogalactopyranoside (IPTG). lac repressor encoded by lacI
   6620..6650    -  promoter       lac promoter: promoter for the E. coli lac operon
   6665..6686    -  protein_bind   CAP binding site: CAP binding activates transcription in the presence of cAMP. E. coli catabolite activator protein
   6699..6791    -  CDS            lacI (fragment): lac repressor; lacI; The lac repressor binds to the lac operator to inhibit transcription in E. coli. This inhibition can be relieved by adding lactose or isopropyl-β-D-thiogalactopyranoside (IPTG).
   6974..7562    -  rep_origin     ori: high-copy-number ColE1/pMB1/pBR322/pUC origin of replication
   7680..7742    -  CDS            TRA2_ECOLX (fragment): Protein predicted: Swiss-Prot protein existence level 4. Required for transposition of transposon Tn903. From Escherichia coli.
   7883..8698    -  CDS            KanR: aminoglycoside phosphotransferase; aph(3')-Ia; confers resistance to kanamycin in bacteria or G418 (Geneticin®) in eukaryotes
   8817..8835    -  misc_feature   Tn5 ME: hyperactive mosaic end for Tn5 transposase recognition (Reznikoff et al., 2004)
   8836..8923    -  promoter       AmpR promoter (fragment): bla
   9018..35      +  CDS            rop (fragment) (across the origin): Rop protein, which maintains plasmids at low copy number; rop
