[The description below was written by a language model from this plasmid's Addgene catalogue record and pLannotate feature annotations shown in this document.]
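Description:
HR700_HA2TP53_Ex6 is a homologous-recombination donor backbone built on the System Biosciences HR700 targeting vector (MCS1-EF1α-GFP-T2A-Puro-pA-MCS2-PGK-hsvTK) and adapted for CRISPR/Cas9-mediated saturation genome editing of exon 6 of human TP53. It is catalogued as an empty backbone: variant exon 6 sequences are meant to be cloned in to generate donor vectors. In bacteria it replicates from a high-copy ColE1/pUC-type origin and is selected with kanamycin (KanR, aph(3')-Ia). The sequenced record is about 9.0 kb, consistent with the 7.4 kb backbone plus the two homology arms.

The first homology arm covers TP53 exon 4 into intron 4. The second runs from intron 4 to intron 6 and carries BbsI recognition sites flanking exon 6, which presumably allows exon 6 variant fragments to be dropped in by type IIS cloning. The p53 fragments in the feature table correspond to exonic portions of these arms, while the short C16orf89, C9orf85 and TRP1 promoter hits within this region are most likely spurious matches to intronic sequence. Between the arms lies a loxP-flanked selection cassette: an EF-1α core promoter with an HTLV-1 LTR-derived element drives CopGFP and puromycin N-acetyltransferase, joined by T2A according to the backbone name, followed by a bGH polyadenylation signal. Correctly targeted cells are therefore fluorescent and puromycin-resistant, and Cre can later excise the cassette from intron 4. Outside the arms, a PGK promoter drives HSV thymidine kinase with an SV40 poly(A) signal, permitting ganciclovir-type counter-selection against random integration of the whole plasmid.
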