Addgene plasmid #228861: HR700_HA2TP53_Ex6
Purpose: (Empty Backbone) Backbone for generation of donor vectors for CRISPR/Cas9 mediated Saturation Genome Editing (SGE) of TP53 Exon 6
Depositing lab: Thorsten Stiewe. Depositing organization: Philipps-Universitaet Marburg. Publication: Deep CRISPR mutagenesis characterizes the functional diversity of TP53 mutations. Funk JS, Klimovich M, Drangenstein D, Pielhoop O, Hunold P, Borowek A, Noeparast M, Pavlakis E, Neumann M, Balourdas DI, Kochhan K, Merle N, Bullwinkel I, Wanzel M, Elmshauser S, Teply-Szymanski J, Nist A, Procida T, Bartkuhn M, Humpert K, Mernberger M, Savai R, Soussi T, Joerger AC, Stiewe T. Nat Genet. 2025 Jan;57(1):140-153. doi: 10.1038/s41588-024-02039-4. Epub 2025 Jan 7. PubMed 39774325.
Backbone
  Vector backbone: MCS1-EF1α-GFP-T2A-Puro-pA-MCS2-PGK-hsvTK (HR700)
  Backbone manufacturer: System Biosciences
  Backbone size (bp): 7402
  Modifications to backbone: Cloning of homology arm 1 ranging from exon 4 to intron 4 of human TP53 (chr17:7,675,788-7,676,168) using BsrGI and BsaI; Cloning of homology arm 2 ranging from intron 4 to intron 6 of human TP53 (chr17:7,674,377-7,675,787) with BbsI recognition sites flanking exon 6 (chr17:7,674,842 and 7,674,989) using MluI and SalI
  Vector type: Mammalian Expression, Cre/Lox, CRISPR
  Selectable markers: Puromycin
Growth in bacteria
  Bacterial resistance: Kanamycin, 50 μg/mL
  Growth temperature: 37°C
  Growth strain: NEB Stable
  Copy number: High Copy
Gene/Insert
  Cloning method: Restriction Enzyme
Terms and licenses: Academic/Nonprofit Terms; Industry Terms
Depositor comments: Please visit https://doi.org/10.1101/2023.03.10.531074 for bioRxiv preprint.
How to cite: HR700_HA2TP53_Ex6 was a gift from Thorsten Stiewe (Addgene plasmid # 228861 ; http://n2t.net/addgene:228861 ; RRID:Addgene_228861)
